Addgene plasmid #27348: LeGO-C
Depositing lab: Boris Fehse. Depositing organization: Universitaetsklinikum Hamburg-Eppendorf. Publication: A multicolor panel of novel lentiviral "gene ontology" (LeGO) vectors for functional gene analysis. Weber K, Bartsch U, Stocking C, Fehse B. Mol Ther. 2008 Apr . 16(4):698-706. 10.1038/mt.2008.6 PubMed 18362927.
Backbone
  Vector backbone: LeGO
  Backbone size w/o insert (bp): 6747
  Vector type: Mammalian Expression, Lentiviral
Growth in bacteria
  Bacterial resistance: Ampicillin, 100 μg/mL
  Growth temperature: 37°C
  Growth strain: Stbl3
  Growth instructions: Any (like TOP10, XL10-Gold or Stbl)
  Copy number: High Copy
Gene/Insert
  Gene/Insert name: U6 promoter, SFFV promoter, mCherry
  Insert size (bp): 711
  Cloning method: Restriction Enzyme; 5′ cloning site BamHI (not destroyed); 3′ cloning site EcoRI (not destroyed)
  Sequencing primers: 5′ GAGCTCACAACCCCTCACTC
Resource information
  A portion of this plasmid was derived from a plasmid made by: The mCherry cDNA is from the Tsien lab (http://www.tsienlab.ucsd.edu). The lenti backbone is a derivative of pLentiLox3.7 developed at the MIT (http://web.mit.edu/jacks-lab/protocols/pll37.htm).
Terms and licenses: Academic/Nonprofit Terms; Industry Terms: Not Available to Industry
Depositor comments: HIV-1 derived third generation lentiviral vector for shRNAs. Compatibel to shRNAs cloned in pSUPER (XbaI/XhoI). Use second generation (like psPAX2) or third generation (like pMDLg/pRRE + pRSV-Rev) systems for packaging in addition to a VSV-G expressing plasmid (or another envelope protein). Please visit the LeGO-Vector home page for more information: http://www.LentiGO-Vectors.de
How to cite: LeGO-C was a gift from Boris Fehse (Addgene plasmid # 27348 ; http://n2t.net/addgene:27348 ; RRID:Addgene_27348)
