[The description below was written by a language model from this plasmid's Addgene catalogue record and pLannotate feature annotations shown in this document.]
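Description:
LeGO-C is an HIV-1-derived, third-generation lentiviral vector from the LeGO ("lentiviral gene ontology") series, built on a derivative of the pLentiLox3.7 backbone and designed for shRNA delivery with a red fluorescent marker. It is propagated in E. coli as a high-copy plasmid through a ColE1/pUC-type origin and selected with ampicillin (AmpR, β-lactamase). In the plasmid, a CMV enhancer/promoter replaces the U3 region upstream of a truncated 5' LTR, so genomic RNA is produced in packaging cells without Tat. The transfer cassette carries the Ψ packaging signal with a gag fragment, the Rev response element for Rev-dependent nuclear export, and the cPPT/CTS, which aids nuclear import and transduction. A WPRE precedes the truncated 3' LTR and enhances transcript expression. Viral proteins are absent apart from annotated gag, Rev and nef fragments, so particles must be made by co-transfection with second- or third-generation packaging plasmids plus an envelope plasmid such as one expressing VSV-G.

The payload has two independent units. A mouse U6 RNA polymerase III promoter is followed by a short cloning region for hairpin inserts; the depositor notes compatibility with shRNA cassettes transferred from pSUPER via XbaI/XhoI. As deposited, no shRNA is recorded, so this is the empty parental vector. Downstream, the SFFV promoter drives mCherry, cloned between BamHI and EcoRI, marking transduced cells for microscopy or flow sorting. Two same-orientation loxP sites flank the SFFV-mCherry unit, which would allow Cre-mediated excision of the marker. The two annotated sequence records (about 7.46 kb) differ by only a few bases and show the same features.
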