Features (pLannotate 1.2.2; 23 found; start..end, strand, type, name):
     31..83      -  misc_feature   bom (fragment): basis of mobility region from pBR322
    238..617     +  enhancer       CMV enhancer: human cytomegalovirus immediate early enhancer
    618..817     +  promoter       CMV promoter: human cytomegalovirus (CMV) immediate early promoter
    835..1015    +  LTR            5' LTR (truncated): truncated 5' long terminal repeat (LTR) from HIV-1
   1062..1187    +  misc_feature   HIV-1 Ψ: packaging signal of human immunodeficiency virus type 1
   1171..1509    +  CDS            HIV-1 gag (fragment): gag protein from human immunodeficiency virus 1; gag
   1684..1917    +  misc_feature   RRE: The Rev response element (RRE) of HIV-1 allows for Rev-dependent mRNA export from the nucleus to the cytoplasm.
   2294..2394    +  CDS            Rev (fragment): human immunodeficiency virus 1 (HIV-1) Rev protein; rev; enhances nuclear export of unspliced and incompletely spliced viral mRNAs
   2444..2561    +  misc_feature   cPPT/CTS: central polypurine tract and central termination sequence of HIV-1
   2620..2932    +  promoter       U6 promoter: RNA polymerase III promoter for mouse U6 snRNA (Das et al., 1988)
   2945..2972    -  misc_feature   MCS (fragment): pBluescript multiple cloning site
   3007..3040    +  protein_bind   loxP: Cre-mediated recombination occurs in the 8-bp core sequence (GCATACAT). Cre recombinase
   3107..3513    +  promoter       SFFV promoter: spleen focus-forming virus long terminal repeat (LTR) promoter
   3525..4232    +  CDS            mCherry: mCherry is a basic (constitutively fluorescent) red fluorescent protein published in 2004, derived from Discosoma sp.. It is reported to be a very rapidly-maturing monomer with low acid sensitivity.
   4255..4288    +  protein_bind   loxP: Cre-mediated recombination occurs in the 8-bp core sequence (GCATACAT). Cre recombinase
   4321..4344    +  misc_feature   MCS (fragment): pBluescript multiple cloning site
   4344..4932    +  misc_feature   WPRE: woodchuck hepatitis virus posttranscriptional regulatory element
   4933..4952    +  misc_feature   MCS (fragment): pBluescript multiple cloning site
   4954..5454    +  CDS            nef (fragment): NEF_HV1LA - Experimental evidence at protein level: Swiss-Prot protein existence level 1. Extracellular Nef protein targets CD4(+) T-lymphocytes for apoptosis by interacting with CXCR4 surface receptors. From Human immunodeficiency virus type 1 group M subtype B (isolate Lai) (HIV-1).
   5461..5641    +  LTR            5' LTR (truncated): truncated 5' long terminal repeat (LTR) from HIV-1
   5703..6291    -  rep_origin     ori: high-copy-number ColE1/pMB1/pBR322/pUC origin of replication
   6462..7322    -  CDS            AmpR: β-lactamase; bla; confers resistance to ampicillin, carbenicillin, and related antibiotics
   7323..7427    -  promoter       AmpR promoter: bla
>Addgene plasmid #27348 | LeGO-C | addgene full sequence | sequence record 454448 | Addgene Long Read Sequencing Result
GTCGACGGATCGGGAGATCTCCCGATCCCCTATGGTGCACTCTCAGTACAATCTGCTCTGATGCCGCATA
GTTAAGCCAGTATCTGCTCCCTGCTTGTGTGTTGGAGGTCGCTGAGTAGTGCGCGAGCAAAATTTAAGCT
ACAACAAGGCAAGGCTTGACCGACAATTGCATGAAGAATCTGCTTAGGGTTAGGCGTTTTGCGCTGCTTC
GCGATGTACGGGCCAGATATACGCGTTGACATTGATTATTGACTAGTTATTAATAGTAATCAATTACGGG
GTCATTAGTTCATAGCCCATATATGGAGTTCCGCGTTACATAACTTACGGTAAATGGCCCGCCTGGCTGA
CCGCCCAACGACCCCCGCCCATTGACGTCAATAATGACGTATGTTCCCATAGTAACGCCAATAGGGACTT
TCCATTGACGTCAATGGGTGGAGTATTTACGGTAAACTGCCCACTTGGCAGTACATCAAGTGTATCATAT
GCCAAGTACGCCCCCTATTGACGTCAATGACGGTAAATGGCCCGCCTGGCATTATGCCCAGTACATGACC
TTATGGGACTTTCCTACTTGGCAGTACATCTACGTATTAGTCATCGCTATTACCATGGTGATGCGGTTTT
GGCAGTACATCAATGGGCGTGGATAGCGGTTTGACTCACGGGGATTTCCAAGTCTCCACCCCATTGACGT
CAATGGGAGTTTGTTTTGGCACCAAAATCAACGGGACTTTCCAAAATGTCGTAACAACTCCGCCCCATTG
ACGCAAATGGGCGGTAGGCGTGTACGGTGGGAGGTCTATATAAGCAGCGCGTTTTGCCTGTACTGGGTCT
CTCTGGTTAGACCAGATCTGAGCCTGGGAGCTCTCTGGCTAACTAGGGAACCCACTGCTTAAGCCTCAAT
AAAGCTTGCCTTGAGTGCTTCAAGTAGTGTGTGCCCGTCTGTTGTGTGACTCTGGTAACTAGAGATCCCT
CAGACCCTTTTAGTCAGTGTGGAAAATCTCTAGCAGTGGCGCCCGAACAGGGACTTGAAAGCGAAAGGGA
AACCAGAGGAGCTCTCTCGACGCAGGACTCGGCTTGCTGAAGCGCGCACGGCAAGAGGCGAGGGGCGGCG
ACTGGTGAGTACGCCAAAAATTTTGACTAGCGGAGGCTAGAAGGAGAGAGATGGGTGCGAGAGCGTCAGT
ATTAAGCGGGGGAGAATTAGATCGCGATGGGAAAAAATTCGGTTAAGGCCAGGGGGAAAGAAAAAATATA
AATTAAAACATATAGTATGGGCAAGCAGGGAGCTAGAACGATTCGCAGTTAATCCTGGCCTGTTAGAAAC
ATCAGAAGGCTGTAGACAAATACTGGGACAGCTACAACCATCCCTTCAGACAGGATCAGAAGAACTTAGA
TCATTATATAATACAGTAGCAACCCTCTATTGTGTGCATCAAAGGATAGAGATAAAAGACACCAAGGAAG
CTTTAGACAAGATAGAGGAAGAGCAAAACAAAAGTAAGACCACCGCACAGCAAGCGGCCGGCCGCTGATC
TTCAGACCTGGAGGAGGAGATATGAGGGACAATTGGAGAAGTGAATTATATAAATATAAAGTAGTAAAAA
TTGAACCATTAGGAGTAGCACCCACCAAGGCAAAGAGAAGAGTGGTGCAGAGAGAAAAAAGAGCAGTGGG
AATAGGAGCTTTGTTCCTTGGGTTCTTGGGAGCAGCAGGAAGCACTATGGGCGCAGCGTCAATGACGCTG
ACGGTACAGGCCAGACAATTATTGTCTGGTATAGTGCAGCAGCAGAACAATTTGCTGAGGGCTATTGAGG
CGCAACAGCATCTGTTGCAACTCACAGTCTGGGGCATCAAGCAGCTCCAGGCAAGAATCCTGGCTGTGGA
AAGATACCTAAAGGATCAACAGCTCCTGGGGATTTGGGGTTGCTCTGGAAAACTCATTTGCACCACTGCT
GTGCCTTGGAATGCTAGTTGGAGTAATAAATCTCTGGAACAGATTTGGAATCACACGACCTGGATGGAGT
GGGACAGAGAAATTAACAATTACACAAGCTTAATACACTCCTTAATTGAAGAATCGCAAAACCAGCAAGA
AAAGAATGAACAAGAATTATTGGAATTAGATAAATGGGCAAGTTTGTGGAATTGGTTTAACATAACAAAT
TGGCTGTGGTATATAAAATTATTCATAATGATAGTAGGAGGCTTGGTAGGTTTAAGAATAGTTTTTGCTG
TACTTTCTATAGTGAATAGAGTTAGGCAGGGATATTCACCATTATCGTTTCAGACCCACCTCCCAACCCC
GAGGGGACCCGACAGGCCCGAAGGAATAGAAGAAGAAGGTGGAGAGAGAGACAGAGACAGATCCATTCGA
TTAGTGAACGGATCGGCACTGCGTGCGCCAATTCTGCAGACAAATGGCAGTATTCATCCACAATTTTAAA
AGAAAAGGGGGGATTGGGGGGTACAGTGCAGGGGAAAGAATAGTAGACATAATAGCAACAGACATACAAA
CTAAAGAATTACAAAAACAAATTACAAAAATTCAAAATTTTCGGGTTTATTACAGGGACAGCAGAGATCC
AGTTTGGTTAGTACCGGGCCCGCTCTAGAGATCCGACGCGCCATCTCTAGGCCCGCGCCGGCCCCCTCGC
ACAGACTTGTGGGAGAAGCTCGGCTACTCCCCTGCCCCGGTTAATTTGCATATAATATTTCCTAGTAACT
ATAGAGGCTTAATGTGCGATAAAAGACAGATAATCTGTTCTTTTTAATACTAGCTACATTTTACATGATA
GGCTTGGATTTCTATAAGAGATACAAATACTAAATTATTATTTTAAAAAACAGCACAAAAGGAAACTCAC
CCTAACTGTAAAGTAATTGTGTGTTTTGAGACTATAAATATCCCTTGGAGAAAAGCCTTGTTAACGCGCG
GTGACCCTCGAGGTCGACGGTATCGATAAGCTCGCTTCACGAGATTCCAGCAGGTCGAGGGACCTAATAA
CTTCGTATAGCATACATTATACGAAGTTATATTAAGGGTTCCAAGCTTAAGCGGCCGCTGAAAGACCCCA
CCTGTAGGTTTGGCAAGCTAGCTGCAGTAACGCCATTTTGCAAGGCATGGAAAAATACCAAACCAAGAAT
AGAGAAGTTCAGATCAAGGGCGGGTACATGAAAATAGCTAACGTTGGGCCAAACAGGATATCTGCGGTGA
GCAGTTTCGGCCCCGGCCCGGGGCCAAGAACAGATGGTCACCGCAGTTTCGGCCCCGGCCCGAGGCCAAG
AACAGATGGTCCCCAGATATGGCCCAACCCTCAGCAGTTTCTTAAGACCCATCAGATGTTTCCAGGCTCC
CCCAAGGACCTGAAATGACCCTGCGCCTTATTTGAATTAACCAATCAGCCTGCTTCTCGCTTCTGTTCGC
GCGCTTCTGCTTCCCGAGCTCTATAAAAGAGCTCACAACCCCTCACTCGGCGCGCCAGTCCTCCGATTGA
CTGAGTCGCCCGGATCCCGCCACCATGGTGAGCAAGGGCGAGGAGGATAACATGGCCATCATCAAGGAGT
TCATGCGCTTCAAGGTGCACATGGAGGGCTCCGTGAACGGCCACGAGTTCGAGATCGAGGGCGAGGGCGA
GGGCCGCCCCTACGAGGGCACCCAGACCGCCAAGCTGAAGGTGACCAAGGGTGGCCCCCTGCCCTTCGCC
TGGGACATCCTGTCCCCTCAGTTCATGTACGGCTCCAAGGCCTACGTGAAGCACCCCGCCGACATCCCCG
ACTACTTGAAGCTGTCCTTCCCCGAGGGCTTCAAGTGGGAGCGCGTGATGAACTTCGAGGACGGCGGCGT
GGTGACCGTGACCCAGGACTCCTCCCTGCAGGACGGCGAGTTCATCTACAAGGTGAAGCTGCGCGGCACC
AACTTCCCCTCCGACGGCCCCGTAATGCAGAAGAAGACCATGGGCTGGGAGGCCTCCTCCGAGCGGATGT
ACCCCGAGGACGGCGCCCTGAAGGGCGAGATCAAGCAGAGGCTGAAGCTGAAGGACGGCGGCCACTACGA
CGCTGAGGTCAAGACCACCTACAAGGCCAAGAAGCCCGTGCAGCTGCCCGGCGCCTACAACGTCAACATC
AAGTTGGACATCACCTCCCACAACGAGGACTACACCATCGTGGAACAGTACGAACGCGCCGAGGGCCGCC
ACTCCACCGGCGGCATGGACGAGCTGTACAAGTAAGAATTCGTCGAGGGACCTAATAACTTCGTATAGCA
TACATTATACGAAGTTATACATGTTTAAGGGTTCCGGTTCCACTAGGTACAATTCGATATCAAGCTTATC
GATAATCAACCTCTGGATTACAAAATTTGTGAAAGATTGACTGGTATTCTTAACTATGTTGCTCCTTTTA
CGCTATGTGGATACGCTGCTTTAATGCCTTTGTATCATGCTATTGCTTCCCGTATGGCTTTCATTTTCTC
CTCCTTGTATAAATCCTGGTTGCTGTCTCTTTATGAGGAGTTGTGGCCCGTTGTCAGGCAACGTGGCGTG
GTGTGCACTGTGTTTGCTGACGCAACCCCCACTGGTTGGGGCATTGCCACCACCTGTCAGCTCCTTTCCG
GGACTTTCGCTTTCCCCCTCCCTATTGCCACGGCGGAACTCATCGCCGCCTGCCTTGCCCGCTGCTGGAC
AGGGGCTCGGCTGTTGGGCACTGACAATTCCGTGGTGTTGTCGGGGAAATCATCGTCCTTTCCTTGGCTG
CTCGCCTGTGTTGCCACCTGGATTCTGCGCGGGACGTCCTTCTGCTACGTCCCTTCGGCCCTCAATCCAG
CGGACCTTCCTTCCCGCGGCCTGCTGCCGGCTCTGCGGCCTCTTCCGCGTCTTCGCCTTCGCCCTCAGAC
GAGTCGGATCTCCCTTTGGGCCGCCTCCCCGCATCGATACCGTCGACCTCGATCGAGACCTAGAAAAACA
TGGAGCAATCACAAGTAGCAATACAGCAGCTACCAATGCTGATTGTGCCTGGCTAGAAGCACAAGAGGAG
GAGGAGGTGGGTTTTCCAGTCACACCTCAGGTACCTTTAAGACCAATGACTTACAAGGCAGCTGTAGATC
TTAGCCACTTTTTAAAAGAAAAGGGGGGACTGGAAGGGCTAATTCACTCCCAACGAAGACAAGATATCCT
TGATCTGTGGATCTACCACACACAAGGCTACTTCCCTGATTGGCAGAACTACACACCAGGGCCAGGGATC
AGATATCCACTGACCTTTGGATGGTGCTACAAGCTAGTACCAGTTGAGCAAGAGAAGGTAGAAGAAGCCA
ATGAAGGAGAGAACACCCGCTTGTTACACCCTGTGAGCCTGCATGGGATGGATGACCCGGAGAGAGAAGT
ATTAGAGTGGAGGTTTGACAGCCGCCTAGCATTTCATCACATGGCCCGAGAGCTGCATCCGGACTGTACT
GGGTCTCTCTGGTTAGACCAGATCTGAGCCTGGGAGCTCTCTGGCTAACTAGGGAACCCACTGCTTAAGC
CTCAATAAAGCTTGCCTTGAGTGCTTCAAGTAGTGTGTGCCCGTCTGTTGTGTGACTCTGGTAACTAGAG
ATCCCTCAGACCCTTTTAGTCAGTGTGGAAAATCTCTAGCAGCATGTGAGCAAAAGGCCAGCAAAAGGCC
AGGAACCGTAAAAAGGCCGCGTTGCTGGCGTTTTTCCATAGGCTCCGCCCCCCTGACGAGCATCACAAAA
ATCGACGCTCAAGTCAGAGGTGGCGAAACCCGACAGGACTATAAAGATACCAGGCGTTTCCCCCTGGAAG
CTCCCTCGTGCGCTCTCCTGTTCCGACCCTGCCGCTTACCGGATACCTGTCCGCCTTTCTCCCTTCGGGA
AGCGTGGCGCTTTCTCATAGCTCACGCTGTAGGTATCTCAGTTCGGTGTAGGTCGTTCGCTCCAAGCTGG
GCTGTGTGCACGAACCCCCCGTTCAGCCCGACCGCTGCGCCTTATCCGGTAACTATCGTCTTGAGTCCAA
CCCGGTAAGACACGACTTATCGCCACTGGCAGCAGCCACTGGTAACAGGATTAGCAGAGCGAGGTATGTA
GGCGGTGCTACAGAGTTCTTGAAGTGGTGGCCTAACTACGGCTACACTAGAAGAACAGTATTTGGTATCT
GCGCTCTGCTGAAGCCAGTTACCTTCGGAAAAAGAGTTGGTAGCTCTTGATCCGGCAAACAAACCACCGC
TGGTAGCGGTGGTTTTTTTGTTTGCAAGCAGCAGATTACGCGCAGAAAAAAAGGATCTCAAGAAGATCCT
TTGATCTTTTCTACGGGGTCTGACGCTCAGTGGAACGAAAACTCACGTTAAGGGATTTTGGTCATGAGAT
TATCAAAAAGGATCTTCACCTAGATCCTTTTAAATTAAAAATGAAGTTTTAAATCAATCTAAAGTATATA
TGAGTAAACTTGGTCTGACAGTTACCAATGCTTAATCAGTGAGGCACCTATCTCAGCGATCTGTCTATTT
CGTTCATCCATAGTTGCCTGACTCCCCGTCGTGTAGATAACTACGATACGGGAGGGCTTACCATCTGGCC
CCAGTGCTGCAATGATACCGCGAGACCCACGCTCACCGGCTCCAGATTTATCAGCAATAAACCAGCCAGC
CGGAAGGGCCGAGCGCAGAAGTGGTCCTGCAACTTTATCCGCCTCCATCCAGTCTATTAATTGTTGCCGG
GAAGCTAGAGTAAGTAGTTCGCCAGTTAATAGTTTGCGCAACGTTGTTGCCATTGCTACAGGCATCGTGG
TGTCACGCTCGTCGTTTGGTATGGCTTCATTCAGCTCCGGTTCCCAACGATCAAGGCGAGTTACATGATC
CCCCATGTTGTGCAAAAAAGCGGTTAGCTCCTTCGGTCCTCCGATCGTTGTCAGAAGTAAGTTGGCCGCA
GTGTTATCACTCATGGTTATGGCAGCACTGCATAATTCTCTTACTGTCATGCCATCCGTAAGATGCTTTT
CTGTGACTGGTGAGTACTCAACCAAGTCATTCTGAGAATAGTGTATGCGGCGACCGAGTTGCTCTTGCCC
GGCGTCAATACGGGATAATACCGCGCCACATAGCAGAACTTTAAAAGTGCTCATCATTGGAAAACGTTCT
TCGGGGCGAAAACTCTCAAGGATCTTACCGCTGTTGAGATCCAGTTCGATGTAACCCACTCGTGCACCCA
ACTGATCTTCAGCATCTTTTACTTTCACCAGCGTTTCTGGGTGAGCAAAAACAGGAAGGCAAAATGCCGC
AAAAAAGGGAATAAGGGCGACACGGAAATGTTGAATACTCATACTCTTCCTTTTTCAATATTATTGAAGC
ATTTATCAGGGTTATTGTCTCATGAGCGGATACATATTTGAATGTATTTAGAAAAATAAACAAATAGGGG
TTCCGCGCACATTTCCCCGAAAAGTGCCACCTGAC
