Features (pLannotate 1.2.2; 23 found; start..end, strand, type, name):
     31..83      -  misc_feature   bom (fragment): basis of mobility region from pBR322
    238..617     +  enhancer       CMV enhancer: human cytomegalovirus immediate early enhancer
    618..817     +  promoter       CMV promoter: human cytomegalovirus (CMV) immediate early promoter
    835..1015    +  LTR            5' LTR (truncated): truncated 5' long terminal repeat (LTR) from HIV-1
   1062..1187    +  misc_feature   HIV-1 Ψ: packaging signal of human immunodeficiency virus type 1
   1171..1509    +  CDS            HIV-1 gag (fragment): gag protein from human immunodeficiency virus 1; gag
   1686..1919    +  misc_feature   RRE: The Rev response element (RRE) of HIV-1 allows for Rev-dependent mRNA export from the nucleus to the cytoplasm.
   2296..2396    +  CDS            Rev (fragment): human immunodeficiency virus 1 (HIV-1) Rev protein; rev; enhances nuclear export of unspliced and incompletely spliced viral mRNAs
   2446..2563    +  misc_feature   cPPT/CTS: central polypurine tract and central termination sequence of HIV-1
   2622..2935    +  promoter       U6 promoter: RNA polymerase III promoter for mouse U6 snRNA (Das et al., 1988)
   2948..2975    -  misc_feature   MCS (fragment): pBluescript multiple cloning site
   3010..3043    +  protein_bind   loxP: Cre-mediated recombination occurs in the 8-bp core sequence (GCATACAT). Cre recombinase
   3110..3516    +  promoter       SFFV promoter: spleen focus-forming virus long terminal repeat (LTR) promoter
   3528..4235    +  CDS            mCherry: mCherry is a basic (constitutively fluorescent) red fluorescent protein published in 2004, derived from Discosoma sp.. It is reported to be a very rapidly-maturing monomer with low acid sensitivity.
   4258..4291    +  protein_bind   loxP: Cre-mediated recombination occurs in the 8-bp core sequence (GCATACAT). Cre recombinase
   4324..4347    +  misc_feature   MCS (fragment): pBluescript multiple cloning site
   4347..4935    +  misc_feature   WPRE: woodchuck hepatitis virus posttranscriptional regulatory element
   4936..4955    +  misc_feature   MCS (fragment): pBluescript multiple cloning site
   4957..5457    +  CDS            nef (fragment): NEF_HV1LA - Experimental evidence at protein level: Swiss-Prot protein existence level 1. Extracellular Nef protein targets CD4(+) T-lymphocytes for apoptosis by interacting with CXCR4 surface receptors. From Human immunodeficiency virus type 1 group M subtype B (isolate Lai) (HIV-1).
   5464..5644    +  LTR            5' LTR (truncated): truncated 5' long terminal repeat (LTR) from HIV-1
   5706..6294    -  rep_origin     ori: high-copy-number ColE1/pMB1/pBR322/pUC origin of replication
   6465..7325    -  CDS            AmpR: β-lactamase; bla; confers resistance to ampicillin, carbenicillin, and related antibiotics
   7326..7430    -  promoter       AmpR promoter: bla
>Addgene plasmid #27348 | LeGO-C | analyzer sequence | sequence record 12895
GTCGACGGATCGGGAGATCTCCCGATCCCCTATGGTGCACTCTCAGTACAATCTGCTCTGATGCCGCATA
GTTAAGCCAGTATCTGCTCCCTGCTTGTGTGTTGGAGGTCGCTGAGTAGTGCGCGAGCAAAATTTAAGCT
ACAACAAGGCAAGGCTTGACCGACAATTGCATGAAGAATCTGCTTAGGGTTAGGCGTTTTGCGCTGCTTC
GCGATGTACGGGCCAGATATACGCGTTGACATTGATTATTGACTAGTTATTAATAGTAATCAATTACGGG
GTCATTAGTTCATAGCCCATATATGGAGTTCCGCGTTACATAACTTACGGTAAATGGCCCGCCTGGCTGA
CCGCCCAACGACCCCCGCCCATTGACGTCAATAATGACGTATGTTCCCATAGTAACGCCAATAGGGACTT
TCCATTGACGTCAATGGGTGGAGTATTTACGGTAAACTGCCCACTTGGCAGTACATCAAGTGTATCATAT
GCCAAGTACGCCCCCTATTGACGTCAATGACGGTAAATGGCCCGCCTGGCATTATGCCCAGTACATGACC
TTATGGGACTTTCCTACTTGGCAGTACATCTACGTATTAGTCATCGCTATTACCATGGTGATGCGGTTTT
GGCAGTACATCAATGGGCGTGGATAGCGGTTTGACTCACGGGGATTTCCAAGTCTCCACCCCATTGACGT
CAATGGGAGTTTGTTTTGGCACCAAAATCAACGGGACTTTCCAAAATGTCGTAACAACTCCGCCCCATTG
ACGCAAATGGGCGGTAGGCGTGTACGGTGGGAGGTCTATATAAGCAGCGCGTTTTGCCTGTACTGGGTCT
CTCTGGTTAGACCAGATCTGAGCCTGGGAGCTCTCTGGCTAACTAGGGAACCCACTGCTTAAGCCTCAAT
AAAGCTTGCCTTGAGTGCTTCAAGTAGTGTGTGCCCGTCTGTTGTGTGACTCTGGTAACTAGAGATCCCT
CAGACCCTTTTAGTCAGTGTGGAAAATCTCTAGCAGTGGCGCCCGAACAGGGACTTGAAAGCGAAAGGGA
AACCAGAGGAGCTCTCTCGACGCAGGACTCGGCTTGCTGAAGCGCGCACGGCAAGAGGCGAGGGGCGGCG
ACTGGTGAGTACGCCAAAAATTTTGACTAGCGGAGGCTAGAAGGAGAGAGATGGGTGCGAGAGCGTCAGT
ATTAAGCGGGGGAGAATTAGATCGCGATGGGAAAAAATTCGGTTAAGGCCAGGGGGAAAGAAAAAATATA
AATTAAAACATATAGTATGGGCAAGCAGGGAGCTAGAACGATTCGCAGTTAATCCTGGCCTGTTAGAAAC
ATCAGAAGGCTGTAGACAAATACTGGGACAGCTACAACCATCCCTTCAGACAGGATCAGAAGAACTTAGA
TCATTATATAATACAGTAGCAACCCTCTATTGTGTGCATCAAAGGATAGAGATAAAAGACACCAAGGAAG
CTTTAGACAAGATAGAGGAAGAGCAAAACAAAAGTAAGACCACCGCACAGCAAGCGGCCGGCCGCGCTGA
TCTTCAGACCTGGAGGAGGAGATATGAGGGACAATTGGAGAAGTGAATTATATAAATATAAAGTAGTAAA
AATTGAACCATTAGGAGTAGCACCCACCAAGGCAAAGAGAAGAGTGGTGCAGAGAGAAAAAAGAGCAGTG
GGAATAGGAGCTTTGTTCCTTGGGTTCTTGGGAGCAGCAGGAAGCACTATGGGCGCAGCGTCAATGACGC
TGACGGTACAGGCCAGACAATTATTGTCTGGTATAGTGCAGCAGCAGAACAATTTGCTGAGGGCTATTGA
GGCGCAACAGCATCTGTTGCAACTCACAGTCTGGGGCATCAAGCAGCTCCAGGCAAGAATCCTGGCTGTG
GAAAGATACCTAAAGGATCAACAGCTCCTGGGGATTTGGGGTTGCTCTGGAAAACTCATTTGCACCACTG
CTGTGCCTTGGAATGCTAGTTGGAGTAATAAATCTCTGGAACAGATTTGGAATCACACGACCTGGATGGA
GTGGGACAGAGAAATTAACAATTACACAAGCTTAATACACTCCTTAATTGAAGAATCGCAAAACCAGCAA
GAAAAGAATGAACAAGAATTATTGGAATTAGATAAATGGGCAAGTTTGTGGAATTGGTTTAACATAACAA
ATTGGCTGTGGTATATAAAATTATTCATAATGATAGTAGGAGGCTTGGTAGGTTTAAGAATAGTTTTTGC
TGTACTTTCTATAGTGAATAGAGTTAGGCAGGGATATTCACCATTATCGTTTCAGACCCACCTCCCAACC
CCGAGGGGACCCGACAGGCCCGAAGGAATAGAAGAAGAAGGTGGAGAGAGAGACAGAGACAGATCCATTC
GATTAGTGAACGGATCGGCACTGCGTGCGCCAATTCTGCAGACAAATGGCAGTATTCATCCACAATTTTA
AAAGAAAAGGGGGGATTGGGGGGTACAGTGCAGGGGAAAGAATAGTAGACATAATAGCAACAGACATACA
AACTAAAGAATTACAAAAACAAATTACAAAAATTCAAAATTTTCGGGTTTATTACAGGGACAGCAGAGAT
CCAGTTTGGTTAGTACCGGGCCCGCTCTAGAGATCCGACGCCGCCATCTCTAGGCCCGCGCCGGCCCCCT
CGCACAGACTTGTGGGAGAAGCTCGGCTACTCCCCTGCCCCGGTTAATTTGCATATAATATTTCCTAGTA
ACTATAGAGGCTTAATGTGCGATAAAAGACAGATAATCTGTTCTTTTTAATACTAGCTACATTTTACATG
ATAGGCTTGGATTTCTATAAGAGATACAAATACTAAATTATTATTTTAAAAAACAGCACAAAAGGAAACT
CACCCTAACTGTAAAGTAATTGTGTGTTTTGAGACTATAAATATCCCTTGGAGAAAAGCCTTGTTAACGC
GCGGTGACCCTCGAGGTCGACGGTATCGATAAGCTCGCTTCACGAGATTCCAGCAGGTCGAGGGACCTAA
TAACTTCGTATAGCATACATTATACGAAGTTATATTAAGGGTTCCAAGCTTAAGCGGCCGCTGAAAGACC
CCACCTGTAGGTTTGGCAAGCTAGCTGCAGTAACGCCATTTTGCAAGGCATGGAAAAATACCAAACCAAG
AATAGAGAAGTTCAGATCAAGGGCGGGTACATGAAAATAGCTAACGTTGGGCCAAACAGGATATCTGCGG
TGAGCAGTTTCGGCCCCGGCCCGGGGCCAAGAACAGATGGTCACCGCAGTTTCGGCCCCGGCCCGAGGCC
AAGAACAGATGGTCCCCAGATATGGCCCAACCCTCAGCAGTTTCTTAAGACCCATCAGATGTTTCCAGGC
TCCCCCAAGGACCTGAAATGACCCTGCGCCTTATTTGAATTAACCAATCAGCCTGCTTCTCGCTTCTGTT
CGCGCGCTTCTGCTTCCCGAGCTCTATAAAAGAGCTCACAACCCCTCACTCGGCGCGCCAGTCCTCCGAT
TGACTGAGTCGCCCGGATCCCGCCACCATGGTGAGCAAGGGCGAGGAGGATAACATGGCCATCATCAAGG
AGTTCATGCGCTTCAAGGTGCACATGGAGGGCTCCGTGAACGGCCACGAGTTCGAGATCGAGGGCGAGGG
CGAGGGCCGCCCCTACGAGGGCACCCAGACCGCCAAGCTGAAGGTGACCAAGGGTGGCCCCCTGCCCTTC
GCCTGGGACATCCTGTCCCCTCAGTTCATGTACGGCTCCAAGGCCTACGTGAAGCACCCCGCCGACATCC
CCGACTACTTGAAGCTGTCCTTCCCCGAGGGCTTCAAGTGGGAGCGCGTGATGAACTTCGAGGACGGCGG
CGTGGTGACCGTGACCCAGGACTCCTCCCTGCAGGACGGCGAGTTCATCTACAAGGTGAAGCTGCGCGGC
ACCAACTTCCCCTCCGACGGCCCCGTAATGCAGAAGAAGACCATGGGCTGGGAGGCCTCCTCCGAGCGGA
TGTACCCCGAGGACGGCGCCCTGAAGGGCGAGATCAAGCAGAGGCTGAAGCTGAAGGACGGCGGCCACTA
CGACGCTGAGGTCAAGACCACCTACAAGGCCAAGAAGCCCGTGCAGCTGCCCGGCGCCTACAACGTCAAC
ATCAAGTTGGACATCACCTCCCACAACGAGGACTACACCATCGTGGAACAGTACGAACGCGCCGAGGGCC
GCCACTCCACCGGCGGCATGGACGAGCTGTACAAGTAAGAATTCGTCGAGGGACCTAATAACTTCGTATA
GCATACATTATACGAAGTTATACATGTTTAAGGGTTCCGGTTCCACTAGGTACAATTCGATATCAAGCTT
ATCGATAATCAACCTCTGGATTACAAAATTTGTGAAAGATTGACTGGTATTCTTAACTATGTTGCTCCTT
TTACGCTATGTGGATACGCTGCTTTAATGCCTTTGTATCATGCTATTGCTTCCCGTATGGCTTTCATTTT
CTCCTCCTTGTATAAATCCTGGTTGCTGTCTCTTTATGAGGAGTTGTGGCCCGTTGTCAGGCAACGTGGC
GTGGTGTGCACTGTGTTTGCTGACGCAACCCCCACTGGTTGGGGCATTGCCACCACCTGTCAGCTCCTTT
CCGGGACTTTCGCTTTCCCCCTCCCTATTGCCACGGCGGAACTCATCGCCGCCTGCCTTGCCCGCTGCTG
GACAGGGGCTCGGCTGTTGGGCACTGACAATTCCGTGGTGTTGTCGGGGAAATCATCGTCCTTTCCTTGG
CTGCTCGCCTGTGTTGCCACCTGGATTCTGCGCGGGACGTCCTTCTGCTACGTCCCTTCGGCCCTCAATC
CAGCGGACCTTCCTTCCCGCGGCCTGCTGCCGGCTCTGCGGCCTCTTCCGCGTCTTCGCCTTCGCCCTCA
GACGAGTCGGATCTCCCTTTGGGCCGCCTCCCCGCATCGATACCGTCGACCTCGATCGAGACCTAGAAAA
ACATGGAGCAATCACAAGTAGCAATACAGCAGCTACCAATGCTGATTGTGCCTGGCTAGAAGCACAAGAG
GAGGAGGAGGTGGGTTTTCCAGTCACACCTCAGGTACCTTTAAGACCAATGACTTACAAGGCAGCTGTAG
ATCTTAGCCACTTTTTAAAAGAAAAGGGGGGACTGGAAGGGCTAATTCACTCCCAACGAAGACAAGATAT
CCTTGATCTGTGGATCTACCACACACAAGGCTACTTCCCTGATTGGCAGAACTACACACCAGGGCCAGGG
ATCAGATATCCACTGACCTTTGGATGGTGCTACAAGCTAGTACCAGTTGAGCAAGAGAAGGTAGAAGAAG
CCAATGAAGGAGAGAACACCCGCTTGTTACACCCTGTGAGCCTGCATGGGATGGATGACCCGGAGAGAGA
AGTATTAGAGTGGAGGTTTGACAGCCGCCTAGCATTTCATCACATGGCCCGAGAGCTGCATCCGGACTGT
ACTGGGTCTCTCTGGTTAGACCAGATCTGAGCCTGGGAGCTCTCTGGCTAACTAGGGAACCCACTGCTTA
AGCCTCAATAAAGCTTGCCTTGAGTGCTTCAAGTAGTGTGTGCCCGTCTGTTGTGTGACTCTGGTAACTA
GAGATCCCTCAGACCCTTTTAGTCAGTGTGGAAAATCTCTAGCAGCATGTGAGCAAAAGGCCAGCAAAAG
GCCAGGAACCGTAAAAAGGCCGCGTTGCTGGCGTTTTTCCATAGGCTCCGCCCCCCTGACGAGCATCACA
AAAATCGACGCTCAAGTCAGAGGTGGCGAAACCCGACAGGACTATAAAGATACCAGGCGTTTCCCCCTGG
AAGCTCCCTCGTGCGCTCTCCTGTTCCGACCCTGCCGCTTACCGGATACCTGTCCGCCTTTCTCCCTTCG
GGAAGCGTGGCGCTTTCTCATAGCTCACGCTGTAGGTATCTCAGTTCGGTGTAGGTCGTTCGCTCCAAGC
TGGGCTGTGTGCACGAACCCCCCGTTCAGCCCGACCGCTGCGCCTTATCCGGTAACTATCGTCTTGAGTC
CAACCCGGTAAGACACGACTTATCGCCACTGGCAGCAGCCACTGGTAACAGGATTAGCAGAGCGAGGTAT
GTAGGCGGTGCTACAGAGTTCTTGAAGTGGTGGCCTAACTACGGCTACACTAGAAGAACAGTATTTGGTA
TCTGCGCTCTGCTGAAGCCAGTTACCTTCGGAAAAAGAGTTGGTAGCTCTTGATCCGGCAAACAAACCAC
CGCTGGTAGCGGTGGTTTTTTTGTTTGCAAGCAGCAGATTACGCGCAGAAAAAAAGGATCTCAAGAAGAT
CCTTTGATCTTTTCTACGGGGTCTGACGCTCAGTGGAACGAAAACTCACGTTAAGGGATTTTGGTCATGA
GATTATCAAAAAGGATCTTCACCTAGATCCTTTTAAATTAAAAATGAAGTTTTAAATCAATCTAAAGTAT
ATATGAGTAAACTTGGTCTGACAGTTACCAATGCTTAATCAGTGAGGCACCTATCTCAGCGATCTGTCTA
TTTCGTTCATCCATAGTTGCCTGACTCCCCGTCGTGTAGATAACTACGATACGGGAGGGCTTACCATCTG
GCCCCAGTGCTGCAATGATACCGCGAGACCCACGCTCACCGGCTCCAGATTTATCAGCAATAAACCAGCC
AGCCGGAAGGGCCGAGCGCAGAAGTGGTCCTGCAACTTTATCCGCCTCCATCCAGTCTATTAATTGTTGC
CGGGAAGCTAGAGTAAGTAGTTCGCCAGTTAATAGTTTGCGCAACGTTGTTGCCATTGCTACAGGCATCG
TGGTGTCACGCTCGTCGTTTGGTATGGCTTCATTCAGCTCCGGTTCCCAACGATCAAGGCGAGTTACATG
ATCCCCCATGTTGTGCAAAAAAGCGGTTAGCTCCTTCGGTCCTCCGATCGTTGTCAGAAGTAAGTTGGCC
GCAGTGTTATCACTCATGGTTATGGCAGCACTGCATAATTCTCTTACTGTCATGCCATCCGTAAGATGCT
TTTCTGTGACTGGTGAGTACTCAACCAAGTCATTCTGAGAATAGTGTATGCGGCGACCGAGTTGCTCTTG
CCCGGCGTCAATACGGGATAATACCGCGCCACATAGCAGAACTTTAAAAGTGCTCATCATTGGAAAACGT
TCTTCGGGGCGAAAACTCTCAAGGATCTTACCGCTGTTGAGATCCAGTTCGATGTAACCCACTCGTGCAC
CCAACTGATCTTCAGCATCTTTTACTTTCACCAGCGTTTCTGGGTGAGCAAAAACAGGAAGGCAAAATGC
CGCAAAAAAGGGAATAAGGGCGACACGGAAATGTTGAATACTCATACTCTTCCTTTTTCAATATTATTGA
AGCATTTATCAGGGTTATTGTCTCATGAGCGGATACATATTTGAATGTATTTAGAAAAATAAACAAATAG
GGGTTCCGCGCACATTTCCCCGAAAAGTGCCACCTGAC
