>Addgene plasmid #27348 | LeGO-C | addgene partial sequence | sequence record 33662 | 27348 with mCherry-R (TTGGTCACCTTCAGCTTGG)
CGCCCTCGCCCTCGATCTCGAACTCGTGGCCGTTCACGGAGCCCTCCATGTGCACCTTGAAGCGCATGAA
CTCCTTGATGATGGCCATGTTATCCTCCTCGCCCTTGCTCACCATGGTGGCGGGATCCGGGCGACTCAGT
CAATCGGAGGACTGGCGCGCCGAGTGAGGGGTTGTGAGCTCTTTTATAGAGCTCGGGAAGCAGAAGCGCG
CGAACAGAAGCGAGAAGCAGGCTGATTGGTTAATTCAAATAAGGCGCAGGGTCATTTCAGGTCCTTGGGG
GAGCCTGGAAACATCTGATGGGTCTTAAGAAACTGCTGAGGGTTGGGCCATATCTGGGGACCATCTGTTC
TTGGCCTCGGGCCGGGGCCGAAACTGCGGTGACCATCTGTTCTTGGCCCCGGGCCGGGGCCGAAACTGCT
CACCGCAGATATCCTGTTTGGCCCAACGTTAGCTATTTTCATGTACCCGCCCTTGATCTGAACTTCTCTA
TTCTTGGTTTGGTATTTTTCCATGCCTTGCAAAATGGCGTTACTGCAGCTAGCTTGCCAAACCTACAGGT
GGGGTCTTTCAGCGGCCGCTTAAGCTTGGAACCCTTAATATAACTTCGTATAATGTATGCTATACGAAGT
TATTAGGTCCCTCGACCTGCTGGAATCTCGTGAAGCGAGCTTATCGATACCGTCGACCTCGAGGGTCACC
GCGCGTTAACAAGGCTTTTCTCCAAGGGATATTTATAGTCTCAAAACACACAATTACTTTACAGTTAGGG
TGAGTTTCCTTTTGTGCTGTTTTTTAAAATAATAATTTAGTATTTGTATCTCTTATAGAAATCCAAGCCT
ATCATGTAAAATGTAGCTAGTATTAAAAAGAACAGATTATCTGTCTTTTATCGCACATTAAGCCTCTATA
GTTACTA
